>Addgene plasmid #234102 | pKEK3230 | addgene full sequence | sequence record 471768 | Addgene NGS Result
TTGAGATCGTTTTGGTCTGCGCGTAATCTCTTGCTCTGAAAACGAAAAAACCGCCTTGCAGGGCGGTTTT
TCGAAGGTTCTCTGAGCTACCAACTCTTTGAACCGAGGTAACTGGCTTGGAGGAGCGCAGTCACCAAAAC
TTGTCCTTTCAGTTTAGCCTTAACCGGCGCATGACTTCAAGACTAACTCCTCTAAATCAATTACCAGTGG
CTGCTGCCAGTGGTGCTTTTGCATGTCTTTCCGGGTTGGACTCAAGACGATAGTTACCGGATAAGGCGCA
GCGGTCGGACTGAACGGGGGGTTCGTGCATACAGTCCAGCTTGGAGCGAACTGCCTACCCGGAACTGAGT
GTCAGGCGTGGAATGAGACAAACGCGGCCATAACAGCGGAATGACACCGGTAAACCGAAAGGCAGGAACA
GGAGAGCGCACGAGGGAGCCGCCAGGGGGAAACGCCTGGTATCTTTATAGTCCTGTCGGGTTTCGCCACC
ACTGATTTGAGCGTCAGATTTCGTGATGCTTGTCAGGGGGGCGGAGCCTATGGAAAAACGGCTTTGCCGC
GGCCCTCTCACTTCCCTGTTAAGTATCTTCCTGGCATCTTCCAGGAAATCTCCGCCCCGTTCGTAAGCCA
TTTCCGCTCGCCGCAGTCGAACGACCGAGCGTAGCGAGTCAGTGAGCGAGGAAGCGGAATATATCCTGTA
TCACATATTCTGCTGACGCACCGGTGCAGCCTTTTTTCTCCTGCCACATGAAGCACTTCACTGACACCCT
CATCAGTGCCAACATAGTAAGCCAGTATACACTCCGCTAGCGCTGATGTCCGGCGGTGCTTTTGCCGTTA
CGCACCACCCCGTCAGTAGCTGAACAGGAGGGACAGCTAAAGCTAGAAATGTACCAAATTTTACCTATTT
TAGGATACTTTTCATGAAGCTCTTCTATTTTTCCCCAGTCCTTTAATAGTCTACCTTTAGAGTCTCGTAA
ATAGTTATCTTTGTGACAGGGGCCTCTTTTATCTTTTTTAATGTAACTATATGTTATTCCAACGTCACTA
TTACTATTATCCAAATCTTTTTTAGCATGCCAGTAAGAACTTTCATAACTTAACTCTATCTTTCGACCTC
TTTGATATACAACAATAAAGCTATAGCCAGTAGTAACAACCTGTTTTACTTTTGTTAAATCTATTAACTT
CTTATTTATTTTTTTATGTTTTTTTGAAAATTTAAATATTTCTATATTCATTCCTACACTTCCTCAAATC
CAAATGGTAGCTTATGATTCTCTTCTGGTTTCTTTTCTAATTTTTTTATATTTGCAATAAAAACTCTTTT
TCTATCTTTGATTTTTTTATTGTCCCAATTCCTCCAAGTATCATCACAAACCCTTTCAATATCATGTAAA
TGATGATGTCTAAATATTGATCTGACATAATACAGATCTAGGTCTAGTTCATCACTTAACACAACTTCTC
TAAGTCTTTCAGATGCTTCGATTGGTATGTAATCCTCTTTATTTTTAGTATCTAAAGGCTTTTGCTTAAA
TTCTTCTTCTGTCTCTGCTACCTTACTAACTGTAAACTTGATATTTGTAATCTTACGACCATGTTTTCTG
TGATGATCCTTGTCATCATAGGTTACAAAAATATCCGATAATTGATTAATCTCTTCTAGTGCTGGTAATA
GGAACTTATTTTTAAAATTTGAATATCTGTTGCTGTAACTTTTAGGTAAATCAAAATCATTAATCATATC
ATCGACATACAATACGCAATCAACTATATTAGCATACCCTGCTTGTTCGCCTAATTTGCTTTTGAGAAGT
AAGTATAATCTGCTTGAATACTTACTTTTAAATGAAAATAGTAACTGTCTTTCTGCTTTAGTAAAGTACT
CTTGTAGTTGTATCATGTGTGGCATTAATGACCAATGAAACTCGCAAATTAAAGCACTGCTTTTAGGGTC
TGCTTCAATATATGCAAACCAGTTAGCTATCTTCGTTTGTTCTTTATTCAGCCATACTGGCTTAGACATT
ATTGAGTGCATTAATTGCTTCAATCTCACTCTGTTATGCTTAACCCCTGTAGCTTTTTCAAGATCAGATA
GGCTTATCTTATACCTGTGAAACTCTTTATCTTCTCTTTTAACCATTGAGGCAACTAAGAATATTAAGTT
TTGTTCTTCTTTTGTAAGGCTATACTTTCCTGCAACAAGAGTATTAGACATAGCTATTTCTTTGCCAGCA
TTTACATTTTTAACTTCTTTCATAGAACTAGAGTCATTATCTCGATATACAAATTCTATAAAACTTCTAT
TAGTAAAACAACTACTTCATAAAAAAAAGTAGTTTTAACGATACAAAAAGTAGTTTTAAATTCAAAAAGT
GATACAAAAAGTAGTTTTAAATTCAAAAAGTGATACAAAAAGTAGTTTTAAATTTTTTAAAAAAGTGCTT
CAAAGCCTTATGTAGCAATACTTACAGAGGATTAAAAAAAAATCTGACAATATATAAAGAGAATATATAA
AGAGAATATCTTAGGGGATTTTAAAAAAATCCCACAGACTCAAAGACTTTTTTGACTTTTTAAATCCTAG
AAACTATACTTTAAGTACTTATTTAAGTACATGGATTTAGATTATGCAAACCGTTAATTATTCAACTTTT
AGAAATGAACTATCTGATTCAATGGATAGAGTAACAAAAAATCATAGTCCTATGATTGTAACTAGAGGTT
CAAAAAAAGAAGCAGTTGTTATGATGTCGTTAGAGGATTTTAAAGCTTTGTTAGCAGCCTTTTTGTCCGG
TGTTGGGTTGAAGGTGAAGCCGGTCGGGGCCGCAGCGGGGGCCGGCTTTTCAGCCTTGCCCCCCTGCTTC
GGCCGCCGTGGCTCCGGCGTCTTGGGTGCCGGCGCGGGTTCCGCAGCCTTGGCCTGCGGTGCGGGCACAT
CGGCGGGCTTGGCCTTGATGTGCCGCCTGGCGTGCGAGCGGAACGTCTCGTAGGAGAACTTGACCTTCCC
CGTTTCCCGCATGTGCTCCCAAATGGTGACGAGCGCATAGCCGGACGCTAACGCCGCCTCGACATCCGCC
CTCACCGCCAGGAACGCAACCGCAGCCTCATCACGCCGGCGCTTCTTGGCCGCGCGGGATTCAACCCACT
CGGCCAGCTCGTCGGTGTAGCTCTTTGGCATCGTCTCTCGCCTGTCCCCTCAGTTCAGTAATTTCCTGCA
TTTGCCTGTTTCCAGTCGGTAGATATTCCACAAAACAGCAGGGAAGCAGCGCTTTTCCGCTGCATAACCC
TGCTTCGGGGTCATTATAGCGATTTTTTCGGTATATCCATCCTTTTTCGCACGATATACAGGATTTTGCC
AAAGGGTTCGTGTAGACTTTCCTTGGTGTATCCAACGGCGTCAGCCGGGCAGGATAGGTGAAGTAGGCCC
ACCCGCGAGCGGGTGTTCCTTCTTCACTGTCCCTTATTCGCACCTGGCGGTGCTCAACGGGAATCCTGCT
CTGCGAGGCTGGCCGGCTACCGCCGGCGTAACAGATGAGGGCAAGCGGATGGCTGATGAAACCAAGCCAA
CCAGGAAGGGCAGCCCACCTATCAAGGTGTACTGCCTTCCAGACGAACGAAGAGCGATTGAGGAAAAGGC
GGCGGCGGCCGGCATGAGCCTGTCGGCCTACCTGCTGGCCGTCGGCCAGGGCTACAAAATCACGGGCGTC
GTGGACTATGAGCACGTCCGCGAGCTGGCCCGCATCAATGGCGACCTGGGCCGCCTGGGCGGCCTGCTGA
AACTCTGGCTCACCGACGACCCGCGCACGGCGCGGTTCGGTGATGCCACGATCCTCGCCCTGCTGGCGAA
GATCGAAGAGAAGCAGGACGAGCTTGGCAAGGTCATGATGGGCGTGGTCCGCCCGAGGGCAGAGCCATGA
CTTTTTTAGCCGCTAAAACGGCCGGGGGGTGCGCGTGATTGCCAAGCACGTCCCCATGCGCTCCATCAAG
AAGAGCGACTTCGCGGAGCTGGTGAAGTACATCACCGACGAGCAAGGCAAGACCGAGCGCCTGGGTCACG
TGCGCGTCACGAACTGCGAGGCAAACACCCTGCCCGCTGTCATGGCCGAGGTGATGGCGACCCAGCACGG
CAACACCCGTTCCGAGGCCGACAAGACCTATCACCTCCTGGTTAGCTTCCGCGCGGGAGAGAAGCCCGAC
GCGGAGACGTTGCGCGCGATTGAGGACCGCATCTGCGCTGGGCTTGGCTTCGCCGAGCATCAGCGCGTCA
GTGCCGTGCATCACGACACCGACAACCTGCACATCCATATCGCCATCAACAAGATTCACCCGACCCGAAA
CACCATCCATGAGCCGTATCGGGCCTACCGCGCCCTCGCTGACCTCTGCGCGACGCTCGAACGGGACTAC
GGGCTTGAGCGTGACAATCACGAAACGCGGCAGCGCGTTTCCGAGAACCGCGCGAACGACATGGAGCGGC
ACGCGGGCGTGGAAAGCCTGGTCGGCTGCTCGCGCTTTGTTAGCAGCCGGATCCTTAGAAAAACTCATCG
AGCATCAAATGAAACTGCAATTTATTCATATCAGGATTATCAATACCATATTTTTGAAAAAGCCGTTTCT
GTAATGAAGGAGAAAACTCACCGAGGCAGTTCCATAGGATGGCAAGATCCTGGTATCGGTCTGCGATTCC
GACTCGTCCAACATCAATACAACCTATTAATTTCCCCTCGTCAAAAATAAGGTTATCAAGTGAGAAATCA
CCATGAGTGACGACTGAATCCGGTGAGAATGGCAAAAGCTTATGCATTTCTTTCCAGACTTGTTCAACAG
GCCAGCCATTACGCTCGTCATCAAAATCACTCGCATCAACCAAACCGTTATTCATTCGTGATTGCGCCTG
AGCGAGACGAAATACGCGATCGCTGTTAAAAGGACAATTACAAACAGGAATCGAATGCAACCGGCGCAGG
AACACTGCCAGCGCATCAACAATATTTTCACCTGAATCAGGATATTCTTCTAATACCTGGAATGCTGTTT
TCCCGGGGATCGCAGTGGTGAGTAACCATGCATCATCAGGAGTACGGATAAAATGCTTGATGGTCGGAAG
AGGCATAAATTCCGTCAGCCAGTTTAGTCTGACCATCTCATCTGTAACATCATTGGCAACGCTACCTTTG
CCATGTTTCAGAAACAACTCTGGCGCATCGGGCTTCCCATACAATCGATAGATTGTCGCACCTGATTGCC
CGACATTATCGCGAGCCCATTTATACCCATATAAATCAGCATCCATGTTGGAATTTAATCGCGGCCTCGA
GCAAGACGTTTCCCGTTGAATATGGCTCATATGTTTAGTCTCCTTTTTTTGTTATAAATATTTTATACAC
AAAAATCTTCGTTATTTAAATAAGTTTTATAGCTATTTTTTCAAGATACAAAACTATTAATTAGTTATAA
TTAGGTTATTAGCTTAAAATTATAAACCAAATACGATGAGTGACAACCCAAAAGATCTCGATCCTCTACG
CCGTTGGGGAGCAGGAAACAGCTATGACGGTACCAAAAAAAACCCCGCCCTGTCAGGGGCGGGGTTTTTT
TTTGAGCTCTTATTAGCTCTTATACAGCTCGTCCATACCCAGGCTCAAGCCCGCAGCGGTCACAAATTCC
ACCAGGACCATGTGATCACGGCGTTCCTGCGGATCTTTGCTCAGCACGCTATTGGTCGTCAGATAGTGTT
GTTCCGGCAGCAACACCGGACCCTCACCAATTGGGGTGTTCTGTTGGTAATGGTCGGCCAGTTGGACGCT
ACCGTCATCAACATTGTGGCGAATACGGAATTGGGCCTCCAAGCCGTTACGATTCTTGTCTGCCGTAATG
TAAACATAATGGCTGTTGAAGCTATACTCCAGTTTATGGCCCAGAATGTTACCATCCTCTTTAAACTCCA
AACCCTTCAAATCGATACGATTGACCAGCGCTTCACCTTCAAACTTAACCTCTGCGCGAGTTTTGTACGT
GCCATCTTCCTTGAAGGAAATGGTACGCTCCTGGACGTAACCGTCCGGCATGGCACTTTTAAAGAAATCG
TTTTGGCGCATGTGCTCCGGATACTTCGCAAAACACTGCACGCCATACGACAAGGTCGTCACCAAGGTCG
GCCAAGGCACCGGCAGGCGACCGGTCGTGCAGATGAACTTAATTTCCAGTTTGCCGTTGCTCGCGTCGCC
ATAACCTTCACCGCGAACGCTAAAACGATGACCGTTCACGTCGCCCTCCAGCTCGATCAGAATCGGAACC
AAGCCCGAGAAAATATCTTCGCCACTGCTCACCATGGGACTCTTTCTCCTCTTTAATCGAGACCAAGCTA
GCACTGTACCTAGGACTGAGCTAGCCGTCAAGAATTCACTGGCCGTCGTTTTACGGTCTCAGTCGACTAC
TCTAGAAATATTTTATCTGATTAATAAGATGATCTTC
Features (pLannotate 1.2.2; 11 found; start..end, strand, type, name):
      1..546     +  rep_origin     p15A ori: Plasmids containing the medium-copy-number p15A origin of replication can be propagated in E. coli cells that contain a second plasmid with the ColE1 origin.
    634..689     +  rep_origin     RSF ori (fragment): Plasmids containing the RSF 1030 origin of replication can be propagated in E. coli cells that contain additional plasmids with compatible origins.
    808..878     -  mobile_element IS1 (fragment): prokaryotic transposable element IS1
   2789..3181    -  CDS            traK: TRAK4_ECOLX - Experimental evidence at protein level: Swiss-Prot protein existence level 1. From Escherichia coli.
   3407..3516    +  oriT           oriT: incP origin of transfer
   3549..3920    +  CDS            traJ: oriT-recognizing protein; traJ
   3958..4506    +  CDS            traI (fragment): TRAI6_ECOLX - Experimental evidence at protein level: Swiss-Prot protein existence level 1. The initiation process of transfer DNA synthesis requires the interaction of at least three plasmid-specific components (TraH, I, and J) at the transfer origin resulting in the assembly of a specialised nucleoprotein complex - the relaxosome. Site- and strand-specific cleavage at the transfer origin is dependent on TraI and TraJ. From Escherichia coli.
   4535..5350    -  CDS            KanR: aminoglycoside phosphotransferase; aph(3')-Ia; confers resistance to kanamycin in bacteria or G418 (Geneticin®) in eukaryotes
   5619..6335    -  CDS            EBFP1.2: EBFP1.2 is a basic (constitutively fluorescent) uv fluorescent protein published in 2007, derived from Aequorea victoria. It has high acid sensitivity.
   6377..6401    -  promoter       J23119(SpeI) promoter (fragment): bacterial promoter (Registry of Standard Biological Parts BBa J23119) modified to end with an SpeI site
   6404..6424    +  CDS            lacZα (fragment): LacZα fragment of β-galactosidase; lacZ fragment
