[The description below was written by a language model from this plasmid's Addgene catalogue record and pLannotate feature annotations shown in this document.]
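Description:
pKEK3230 is a low-copy, mobilizable bacterial shuttle vector built on the "Fn Ori-p15a-Kan" backbone and intended for expressing a fluorescent marker in diverse gram-negative bacteria. In E. coli it replicates from the p15A origin, which is compatible with ColE1-type plasmids, and it is selected with kanamycin through an aph(3')-Ia (KanR) gene. The backbone name indicates a second, "Fn" origin for replication outside E. coli. The automated feature table does not annotate such an element, although a large stretch between the p15A region and the transfer genes is left unannotated and could hold it. An IncP origin of transfer, together with traJ, traK and a partial traI, provides the relaxosome-related functions that let the plasmid be mobilized by conjugation from a donor supplying the remaining transfer machinery. Short hits to an RSF origin and IS1 are fragmentary and probably incidental.

The payload is FuGFP, a synthetic Aequorea victoria-derived green fluorescent protein. The annotation software labels this roughly 700 bp reading frame EBFP1.2, which most likely reflects a closest-match call among related GFP-family sequences, not a blue protein. Expression is driven by the constitutive synthetic promoter J23100, detected in the table as a partial match to the closely related J23119. The promoter is flanked by pre-cloned BsaI sites, so it can be replaced by Golden Gate assembly using PCR products that carry universal overhangs. The purpose field refers to "CCP expression" without defining the abbreviation. The plasmid is suited to fluorescently tagging bacteria across species and to testing or swapping promoters driving the reporter.
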