Addgene plasmid #234102: pKEK3230
Purpose: CCP expression in diverse gram-negative bacteria, with pre-cloned Golden Gate Compatible (BsaI) restriction sites to facilitate promoter swapping.
Depositing lab: Karl Klose. Depositing organization: University of Texas at San Antonio. Publication: Mobilizable shuttle vectors with fluorescent markers functional across different species of bacteria. Armstrong ZR, Alonso J, Stanton V, Patel N, Zogaj X, Cocioba SS, Klose KE. Appl Environ Microbiol. 2025 May 12:e0004525. doi: 10.1128/aem.00045-25. PubMed 40353662.
Backbone
  Vector backbone: Fn Ori-p15a-Kan
  Vector type: Bacterial Expression
Growth in bacteria
  Bacterial resistance: Kanamycin, 50 μg/mL
  Growth temperature: 37°C
  Growth strain: DH5alpha
  Copy number: Low Copy
Gene/Insert
  Gene/Insert name: FuGFP
  Species: Synthetic; Aequorea Victoria
  Promoter: pJ23100-BsaI
  Cloning method: Golden Gate
Terms and licenses: Academic/Nonprofit Terms; Industry Terms: Not Available to Industry
Depositor comments: Universal primer overhangs for promoter swapping: Forward 5'- GGCTACGGTCTCGCGAC-3'; Reverse 5'- GGCTACGGTCTCGTAAT -3'
How to cite: pKEK3230 was a gift from Karl Klose (Addgene plasmid # 234102 ; http://n2t.net/addgene:234102 ; RRID:Addgene_234102)
